Addgene plasmid #120085: pAM5057
Purpose: Broad host range plasmid. Theophylline inducible expression of YFP in various cyanobacteria.
Depositing lab: Susan Golden. Depositing organization: University of California, San Diego (UCSD). Publication: Regulation of gene expression in diverse cyanobacterial species by using theophylline-responsive riboswitches. Ma AT, Schmidt CM, Golden JW. Appl Environ Microbiol. 2014 Nov;80(21):6704-13. doi: 10.1128/AEM.01697-14. Epub 2014 Aug 22. PubMed 25149516.
Backbone
  Vector backbone: RSF1010Y25F-AADA
  Vector type: Other
Growth in bacteria
  Bacterial resistance: Spectinomycin and Streptomycin, 50 & 50 μg/mL
  Growth temperature: 37°C
  Growth strain: DH5alpha
  Copy number: Unknown
Gene/Insert
  Gene/Insert name: RSF1010 Y25F aadA PconII theophylline riboswitch F with myc-yfp reporter
  Species: Broad range of genetically tractable cyanobacteria
  Cloning method: Unknown
  Sequencing primers: 5′ Unknown
Terms and licenses: Academic/Nonprofit Terms; Industry Terms: Not Available to Industry
How to cite: pAM5057 was a gift from Susan Golden (Addgene plasmid # 120085 ; http://n2t.net/addgene:120085 ; RRID:Addgene_120085)
