[The description below was written by a language model from this plasmid's Addgene catalogue record and pLannotate feature annotations shown in this document.]
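Description:
pAM5057 is a broad-host-range shuttle plasmid built on an RSF1010 backbone and designed for theophylline-inducible expression of a YFP reporter in a range of genetically tractable cyanobacteria. The roughly 8.2 kb sequence carries the RSF1010 replication system: oriV together with the repA and repC genes and the mobA/repB coding region, whose primase activity also contributes to replication. These plasmid-encoded functions allow maintenance in many Gram-negative hosts, including E. coli for propagation. The RSF1010 oriT, mobA and mobC are also present, so the plasmid can be mobilised by conjugation when a helper conjugative plasmid supplies the transfer apparatus. The backbone name indicates a Y25F substitution, presumably in MobA, although the record does not explain its effect. Selection is by aadA, which confers resistance to spectinomycin and streptomycin. It lies downstream of class 1 integron promoter remnants and is followed by a putative terminator.

The expression cassette is described in the catalogue as the PconII promoter driving "theophylline riboswitch F" upstream of a myc-tagged YFP. The automated annotation labels a short promoter at this position as tac, most likely reflecting similarity to the consensus-type conII promoter. It also finds an attB1-like site before the EYFP coding sequence and an rrnB T2 terminator after it. Neither the riboswitch nor the myc tag is annotated in the feature table, though there is unannotated space between the promoter and the YFP gene. A theophylline-responsive riboswitch in the 5′ leader typically blocks translation initiation until the ligand binds, so fluorescence reports induction. The plasmid serves to evaluate and apply riboswitch-based control of gene expression across diverse cyanobacterial species.
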