Features (pLannotate 1.2.2; 17 found; start..end, strand, type, name):
     80..120     +  CDS            lacI (fragment): lac repressor; lacI; The lac repressor binds to the lac operator to inhibit transcription in E. coli. This inhibition can be relieved by adding lactose or isopropyl-β-D-thiogalactopyranoside (IPTG).
    397..1248    -  CDS            RSF1010 RepC (fragment): replication protein C of the broad-host-range plasmid RSF1010 (Scholz et al., 1989); repC
   1235..2074    -  CDS            RSF1010 RepA: replication protein A of the broad-host-range plasmid RSF1010 (Scholz et al., 1989); repA
   2066..2140    -  ncRNA          Plasmid R1162: Accession: RF00043 - R1162-like plasmid antisense RNA
   2588..4741    -  CDS            mobA: MOBA2_ECOLX - Also known as repB. Experimental evidence at protein level: Swiss-Prot protein existence level 1. Part of the relaxosome complex that is responsible for plasmid transfer during conjugation. Locally unwinds DNA and catalyzes the cleavage of one of the DNA strands at oriT. The cleaved strand is then transferred through the dedicated type IV secretion apparatus. MobA remains covalently linked at the 5' end of the strand, and once in the recipient cell, it probably catalyzes the rejoining of the two ends of the strand, re-forming the circular plasmid DNA. The primase activity of MobA
   4822..4909    -  oriT           RSF1010 oriT: origin of transfer of the broad-host-range plasmid RSF1010 (Scholz et al., 1989)
   4940..5221    +  CDS            mobC: MOBC_ECOLX - Protein predicted: Swiss-Prot protein existence level 4. This protein is essential to promote the specific transfer of the plasmid in the presence of conjugative plasmids. From Escherichia coli.
   5251..5645    +  rep_origin     RSF1010 oriV: replication origin of the broad-host-range plasmid RSF1010; requires the RSF1010 RepA/B/C proteins for replication (Scholz et al., 1989)
   5810..5851    -  terminator     bacterial terminator: putative bacterial transcription terminator
   5965..6753    -  CDS            aadA: S3AD_ECOLX - Experimental evidence at protein level: Swiss-Prot protein existence level 1. Mediates bacterial resistance to the antibiotics streptomycin and spectinomycin. From Escherichia coli.
   6760..6816    -  CDS            GmR (fragment): gentamycin acetyltransferase; aacC1; confers resistance to gentamycin
   6992..7015    -  promoter       Pc promoter (fragment): intI1 (promoter lies within the coding sequence); class 1 integron promoter
   6995..7138    -  CDS            YPR2_ECOLX (fragment): Protein predicted: Swiss-Prot protein existence level 4. From Escherichia coli.
   7183..7211    +  promoter       tac promoter: strong E. coli promoter; hybrid between the trp and lac UV5 promoters
   7307..7331    +  protein_bind   attB1: mutant version of attB; recombination site for the Gateway® BP reaction BP Clonase™
   7352..8071    +  CDS            EYFP: enhanced YFP mammalian codon-optimized
   8102..8129    +  terminator     rrnB T2 terminator: transcription terminator T2 from the E. coli rrnB gene
>Addgene plasmid #120085 | pAM5057 | addgene full sequence | sequence record 234368 | Addgene NGS Result
TCTAGAACAATGGAAGTCCTCGTCTCGCCCTCGAATTAGCCCGCTTAATGAGCGGGCTTTTTTTGAATTA
ATTCTCGCGAGCTGGCACGACAGGTTTCCCGACTGGAAAGCGGGCAGTGAGCGCAACGCAATTAATGTAA
GTTAGCGCGAATTGCAAGCTGGCCGACGCGCTGGGCTACGTCTTGCTGGCGTTCGGGAGCAGAAGAGCAT
ACATCTGGAAGCAAAGCCAGGAAAGCGGCCTATGGAGCTGTGCGGCAGCGCTCAGTAGGCAATTTTTCAA
AATATTGTTAAGCCTTTTCTGAGCATGGTATTTTTCATGGTATTACCAATTAGCAGGAAAATAAGCCATT
GAATATAAAAGATAAAAATGTCTTGTTTACAATAGAGTGGGGGGGGTCAGCCTGCCGCCTTGGGCCGGGT
GATGTCGTACTTGCCCGCCGCGAACTCGGTTACCGTCCAGCCCAGCGCGACCAGCTCCGGCAACGCCTCG
CGCACCCGCTGGCGGCGCTTGCGCATGGTCGAACCACTGGCCTCTGACGGCCAGACATAGCCGCACAAGG
TATCTATGGAAGCCTTGCCGGTTTTGCCGGGGTCGATCCAGCCACACAGCCGCTGGTGCAGCAGGCGGGC
GGTTTCGCTGTCCAGCGCCCGCACCTCGTCCATGCTGATGCGCACATGCTGGCCGCCACCCATGACGGCC
TGCGCGATCAAGGGGTTCAGGGCCACGTACAGGCGCCCGTCCGCCTCGTCGCTGGCGTACTCCGACAGCA
GCCGAAACCCCTGCCGCTTGCGGCCATTCTGGGCGATGATGGATACCTTCCAAAGGCGCTCGATGCAGTC
CTGTATGTGCTTGAGCGCCCCACCACTATCGACCTCTGCCCCGATTTCCTTTGCCAGCGCCCGATAGCTA
CCTTTGACCACCATGGCATCAGCGGTGACGGCCTCCCACTTGGGTTCCAGGAACAGCCGGAGCTGCCGTC
CGCCTTCGGTCTTGGGTTCCGGGCCAAGCACTAGGCCATTAGGCCCAGCCATGGCCACCAGCCCTTGCAG
GATGCGCAGATCATCAGCGCCCAGCGGCTCCGGGCCGCTGAACTCGATCCGCTTGCCGTCGCCGTAGTCA
TACGTCACGTCCAGCTTGCTGCGCTTGCGCTCGCCCCGCTTGAGGGCACGGAACAGGCCGGGGGCCAGAC
AGTGCGCCGGGTCGTGCCGGACGTGGCTGAGGCTGTGCTTGTTCTTAGGCTTCACCACGGGGCACCCCCT
TGCTCTTGCGCTGCCTCTCCAGCACGGCGGGCTTGAGCACCCCGCCGTCATGCCGCCTGAACCACCGATC
AGCGAACGGTGCGCCATAGTTGGCCTTGCTCACACCGAAGCGGACGAAGAACCGGCGCTGGTCGTCGTCC
ACACCCCATTCCTCGGCCTCGGCGCTGGTCATGCTCGACAGGTAGGACTGCCAGCGGATGTTATCGACCA
GTACCGAGCTGCCCCGGCTGGCCTGCTGCTGGTCGCCTGCGCCCATCATGGCCGCGCCCTTGCTGGCATG
GTGCAGGAACACGATAGAGCACCCGGTATCGGCGGCGATGGCCTCCATGCGACCGATGACCTGGGCCATG
GGGCCGCTGGCGTTTTCTTCCTCGATGTGGAACCGGCGCAGCGTGTCCAGCACCATCAGGCGGCGGCCCT
CGGCGGCGCGCTTGAGGCCGTCGAACCACTCCGGGGCCATGATGTTGGGCAGGCTGCCGATCAGCGGCTG
GATCAGCAGGCCGTCAGCCACGGCTTGCCGTTCCTCGGCGCTGAGGTGCGCCCCAAGGGCGTGCAGGCGG
TGATGAATGGCGGTGGGCGGGTCTTCGGCGGGCAGGTAGATCACCGGGCCGGTGGGCAGTTCGCCCACCT
CCAGCAGATCCGGCCCGCCTGCAATCTGTGCGGCCAGTTGCAGGGCCAGCATGGATTTACCGGCACCACC
GGGCGACACCAGCGCCCCGACCGTACCGGCCACCATGTTGGGCAAAACGTAGTCCAGCGGTGGCGGCGCT
GCTGCGAACGCCTCCAGAATATTGATAGGCTTATGGGTAGCCATTGATTGCCTCCTTTGCAGGCAGTTGG
TGGTTAGGCGCTGGCGGGGTCACTACCCCCGCCCTGCGCCGCTCTGAGTTCTTCCAGGCACTCGCGCAGC
GCCTCGTATTCGTCGTCGGTCAGCCAGAACTTGCGCTGACGCATCCCTTTGGCCTTCATGCGCTCGGCAT
ATCGCGCTTGGCGTACAGCGTCAGGGCTGGCCAGCAGGTCGCCGGTCTGCTTGTCCTTTTGGTCTTTCAT
ATCAGTCACCGAGAAACTTGCCGGGGCCGAAAGGCTTGTCTTCGCGGAACAAGGACAAGGTGCAGCCGTC
AAGGTTAAGGCTGGCCATATCAGCGACTGAAAAGCGGCCAGCCTCGGCCTTGTTTGACGTATAACCAAAG
CCACCGGGCAACCAATAGCCCTTGTCACTTTTGATCAGGTAGACCGACCCTGAAGCGCTTTTTTCGTATT
CCATAAAACCCCCTTCTGTGCGTGAGTACTCATAGTATAACAGGCGTGAGTACCAACGCAAGCACTACAT
GCTGAAATCTGGCCCGCCCCTGTCCATGCCTCGCTGGCGGGGTGCCGGTGCCCGTGCCAGCTCGGCCCGC
GCAAGCTGGACGCTGGGCAGACCCATGACCTTGCTGACGGTGCGCTCGATGTAATCCGCTTCGTGGCCGG
GCTTGCGCTCTGCCAGCGCTGGGCTGGCCTCGGCCATGGCCTTGCCGATTTCCTCGGCACTGCGGCCCCG
GCTGGCCAGCTTCTGCGCGGCGATAAAGTCGCACTTGCTGAGGTCATCGCCGAAGCGCTTGACCAGCCCG
GCCATCTCGCTGCGGTACTCGTCCAGCGCCGTGCGCCGGTGGCGGCTAAGCTGCCGCTCGGACAGTTCGA
GGCTGGCCAGCCTGCGGGCCTTCTCCTGCTGCCGCTGGGCCTGCTCGATCTGCTGGCCAGCCTGCTGCAC
CAGCGCCGGGCCAGCGGTGGCGGTCTTGCCCTTGGATTCACGCAGCAGCACCCACGGCTGATAACCGGCG
CGGGTGGTGTGCTTGTCCTTGCGGTTGGTGAAGCCCGCCAAGCGGCCATAGTGGCGGCTGTCGGCGCTGG
CCGGGTCGGCGTCGTACTCGCTGGCCAGCGTCCGGGCAATCTGTCCCCGAAGTTCACCGCCTGCGGCGTC
GGCCACCTTGACCCATGCCTGATAGTTCTTCGGGCTGGTTTCCACTACCAGGGCAGGCTCCCGGCCCTCG
GCTTTCATGTCATCCAGGTCAAACTCGCTGAGGTCGTCCACCAGCACCAGACCATGCCGCTCCTGCTCGG
CGGGCCTGATATACACGTCATTGCCCTGGGCATTCATCCGCTTGAGCCATGGCGTGTTCTGGAGCACTTC
GGCGGCTGACCATTCCCGGTTCATCATCTGGCCGGTGGTGGCGTCCCTGACGCCGATATCGAAGCGCTCA
CAGCCCATGGCCTTGAGCTGTCGGCCTATGGCCTGCAAAGTCCTGTCGTTCTTCATCGGGCCACCAAGCG
CAGCCAGATCGAGCCGTCCTCGGTTGTCAGTGGCGTCAGGTCGAGCAAGAGCAACGATGCGATCAGCAGC
ACCACCGTAGGCATCATGGAAGCCAGCATCACGGTTAGCCATAGCTTCCAGTGCCACCCCCGCGACGCGC
TCCGGGCGCTCTGCGCGGCGCTGCTCACCTCGGCGGCTACCTCCCGCAACTCTTTGGCCAGCTCCACCCA
TGCCGCCCCTGTCTGGCGCTGGGCTTTCAGCCACTCCGCCGCCTGCGCCTCGCTGGCCTGCTGGGTCTGG
CTCATGACCTGCCGGGCTTCGTCGGCCAGTGTCGCCATGCTCTGGGCCAGCGGTTCGATCTGCTCCGCTA
ACTCGTTGATGCCTCTGGATTTCTTCACTCTGTCGATTGCGTTCATGGTCTATTGCCTCCCGGTATTCCT
GTAAGTCGATGATCTGGGCGTTGGCGGTGTCGATGTTCAGGGCCACGTCTGCCCGGTCGGTGCGGATGCC
CCGGCCTTCCATCTCCACCACGTTCGGCCCCAGGTGAACACCGGGCAGGCGCTCGATGCCCTGCGCCTCA
AGTGTTCTGTGGTCAATGCGGGCGTCGTGGCCTGCCCGCTCTAATGCCCGGTTGGCATGGTCGGCCCATG
CCTCGCGGGTCTGCTCAAGCCATGCCTTGGGCTTGAGCGCTTCGGTCTTCTGTGCCCCGCCCTTCTCCGG
GGTCTTGCCGTTGTACCGCTTGAACCACTGAGCGGCGGGCCGCTCGATGCCGTCATTGATCCGCTCGGAG
ATCATCAGGTGGCAGTGCGGGTTCTCGCCGCCACCGGCATGGATGGCCAGCGTATACGGCAGGCGCTCGG
CACCGGTCAGGTGCTGGGCGAACTCGGACGCCAGCGCCTTCTGCTGGTCGAGGGTCAGCTCGACCGGCAG
GGCAAATTCGACCTCCTTGAACAGCCGCCCATTGGCGCGTTCATACAGGTCGGCAGCATCCCAGTAGTCG
GCGGGCCGCTCGACGAACTCCGGCATGTGCCCGGATTCGGCGTGCAAGACTTCATCCATGTCGCGGGCAT
ACTTGCCTTCGCGCTGGATGAAGTCGGCCTTGCCTTCGCGCTGGATGAAGTCGGCCTTGGCCCTGGCCGA
TTGGCCGCCCGACCTGCTGCCGGTTTTCGCCGTAAGGTGATAAATCGCCATGCTGCCTCGCTGTTGCTTT
TGCTTTTCGGCTCCATGCAATGGCCCTCGGAGAGCGCACCGCCCGAAGGGTGGCCGTTAGGCCAGTTTCT
CGAAGAGAAACCGGTAAGTGCGCCCTCCCCTACAAAGTAGGGTCGGGATTGCCGCCGCTGTGCCTCCATG
ATAGCCTACGAGACAGCACATTAACAATGGGGTGTCAAGATGGTTAAGGGGAGCAACAAGGCGGCGGATC
GGCTGGCCAAGCTCGAAGAACAACGAGCGCGAATCAATGCCGAAATTCAGCGGGTGCGGGCAAGGGAACA
GCAGCAAGAGCGCAAGAACGAAACAAGGCGCAAGGTGCTGGTGGGGGCCATGATTTTGGCCAAGGTGAAC
AGCAGCGAGTGGCCGGAGGATCGGCTCATGGCGGCAATGGATGCGTACCTTGAACGCGACCACGACCGCG
CCTTGTTCGGTCTGCCGCCACGCCAGAAGGATGAGCCGGGCTGAATGATCGACCGAGACAGGCCCTGCGG
GGCTGCACACGCGCCCCCACCCTTCGGGTAGGGGGAAAGGCCGCTAAAGCGGCTAAAAGCGCTCCAGCGT
ATTTCTGCGGGGTTTGGTGTGGGGTTTAGCGGGCTTTGCCCGCCTTTCCCCCTGCCGCGCAGCGGTGGGG
CGGTGTGTAGCCTAGCGCAGCGAATAGACCAGCTATCCGGCCTCTGGCCGGGCATATTGGGCAAGGGCAG
CAGCGCCCCACAAGGGCGCTGATAACCGCGCCTAGTGGATTATTCTTAGATAATCATGGATGGATTTTTC
CAACACCCCGCCAGCCCCCGCCCCTGCTGGGTTTGCAGGTTTGGGGGCGTGACAGTTATTGCAGGGGTTC
GTGACAGTTATTGCAGGGGGGCGTGACAGTTATTGCAGGGGTTCGTGACAGTTAGTACGGGAGTGACGGG
CACTGGCTGGCAATGTCTAGCAACGGCAGGCATTTCGGCTGAGGGTAAAAGAACTTTCCGCTAAGCGATA
GACTGTATGTAAACACAGTATTGCAAGGACGCGGAACATGCCTCATGTGGCGGCCCTCGCGAGAATTAAT
TCAGATAAAAAAAATCCTTAGCTTTCGCTAAGGATGATTTCTAGCGATGACCCTGCTGATTGGTTCGCTG
ACCGCTAGCATCGCGCCGCGCGCGCGCGCGCGGATGCTAGCGGCGCGCCAAAAAAAAGCCCGCTCATTAG
GCGGGCTGGCCGGCCTTGCCGACTACCTTGGTGATCTCGCCTTTCACGTAGTGGACAAATTCTTCCAACT
GATCTGCGCGCGAGGCCAAGCGATCTTCTTCTTGTCCAAGATAAGCCTGTCTAGCTTCAAGTATGACGGG
CTGATACTGGGCCGGCAGGCGCTCCATTGCCCAGTCGGCAGCGACATCCTTCGGCGCGATTTTGCCGGTT
ACTGCGCTGTACCAAATGCGGGACAACGTAAGCACTACATTTCGCTCATCGCCAGCCCAGTCGGGCGGCG
AGTTCCATAGCGTTAAGGTTTCATTTAGCGCCTCAAATAGATCCTGTTCAGGAACCGGATCAAAGAGTTC
CTCCGCCGCTGGACCTACCAAGGCAACGCTATGTTCTCTTGCTTTTGTCAGCAAGATAGCCAGATCAATG
TCGATCGTGGCTGGCTCGAAGATACCTGCAAGAATGTCATTGCGCTGCCATTCTCCAAATTGCAGTTCGC
GCTTAGCTGGATAACGCCACGGAATGATGTCGTCGTGCACAACAATGGTGACTTCTACAGCGCGGAGAAT
CTCGCTCTCTCCAGGGGAAGCCGAAGTTTCCAAAAGGTCGTTGATCAAAGCTCGCCGCGTTGTTTCATCA
AGCCTTACGGTCACCGTAACCAGCAAATCAATATCACTGTGTGGCTTCAGGCCGCCATCCACTGCGGAGC
CGTACAAATGTACGGCCAGCAACGTCGGTTCGAGATGGCGCTCGATGACGCCAACTACCTCTGATAGTTG
AGTCGATACTTCGGCGATCACCGCTTCCCTCATGATGTTTAACTTTGTTTTAGGGCGACTGCCCTGCTGC
GTAACATCGTTGCTGCTCCATAACATCAAACATCGACCCACGGCGTAACGCGCTTGCTGCTTGGATGCCC
GAGGCATAGACTGTACCCCAAAAAAACAGTCATAACAAGCCATGAAAACCGCCACTGCGCCGTTACCACC
GCTGCGTTCGGTCAAGGTTCTGGACCAGTTGCGTGAGCGCATACGCTACTTGCATTACAGCTTACGAACC
GAACAGGCTTATGTCCACTGGGTTCGTGCCTTCATCCGTTTCCACGGTGTGCGTCACCCGGCAACCTTGG
GCAGCAGCGAAGTCGAGGCATTTCTGTCCTGGCTGGCGAACGAGCGCAAGGTTTCGGTCTCCACGCATTC
GAAACCGGTATCCCGCCGCCGCCGCCGGATACCGGTTTCGAATTGACAATTAATCATCGGCTCGTATAAT
GGTACCGGTGATACCAGCATCGTCTTGATGCCCTTGGCAGCACCCTGCTAAGGACGCAACAAGATGGAAC
AAAAACTGATTAGCGAAGAAGATCTGACAAGTTTGTACAAAAAAGCAGGCTCCGCGGCCGCCCCCTTCAC
CATGGTGAGCAAGGGCGAGGAGCTGTTCACCGGGGTGGTGCCCATCCTGGTCGAGCTGGACGGCGACGTA
AACGGCCACAAGTTCAGCGTGTCCGGCGAGGGCGAGGGCGATGCCACCTACGGCAAGCTGACCCTGAAGT
TCATCTGCACCACCGGCAAGCTGCCCGTGCCCTGGCCCACCCTCGTGACCACCTTCGGCTACGGCCTGCA
GTGCTTCGCCCGCTACCCCGACCACATGAAGCAGCACGACTTCTTCAAGTCCGCCATGCCCGAAGGCTAC
GTCCAGGAGCGCACCATCTTCTTCAAGGACGACGGCAACTACAAGACCCGCGCCGAGGTGAGGTTCGAGG
GCGACACCCTGGTGAACCGCATCGAGCTGAAGGGCATCGACTTCAAGGAGGACGGCAACATCCTGGGGCA
CAAGCTGGAGTACAACTACAACAGCCACAACGTCTATATCATGGCCGACAAGCAGAAGAACGGCATCAAG
GTGAACTTCAAGATCCGCCACAACATCGAGGACGGCAGCGTGCAGCTCGCCGACCACTACCAGCAGAACA
CCCCCATCGGCGACGGCCCCGTGCTGCTGCCCGACAACCACTACCTGAGCTACCAGTCCGCCCTGAGCAA
AGACCCCAACGAGAAGCGCGATCACATGGTCCTGCTGGAGTTCGTGACCGCCGCCGGGATCACTCTCGGC
ATGGACGAGCTGTACAAGTAACATGAGCCGTCTCGACCTCGGCCCTGCAGGAGAAGGCCATCCTGACGGA
TGGCCTTTTTGAAGCTTTCTAGAATCGGGGGCCCCCGGGGGGAT
